>Addgene plasmid #128882 | pMV3 | depositor full sequence | sequence record 247443 | pMV3 sequence 3451 bps
TCGCGCGTTTCGGTGATGACGGTGAAAACCTCTGACACATGCAGCTCCCGGAGACGGTCACAGCTTGTCT
GTAAGCGGATGCCGGGAGCAGACAAGCCCGTCAGGGCGCGTCAGCGGGTGTTGGCGGGTGTCGGGGCTGG
CTTAACTATGCGGCATCAGAGCAGATTGTACTGAGAGTGCACCATATGCGGTGTGAAATACCGCACAGAT
GCGTAAGGAGAAAATACCGCATCAGGCGCCATTCGCCATTCAGGCTGCGCAACTGTTGGGAAGGGCGATC
GGTGCGGGCCTCTTCGCTATTACGCCAGCTGGCGAAAGGGGGATGTGCTGCAAGGCGATTAAGTTGGGTA
ACGCCAGGGTTTTCCCAGTCACGACGTTGTAAAACGACGGCCAGTGAATTCGAGCTCGGTACCTCGCGAA
TGCATCTAGATATCGGATCCCGGTCTCGGAACATGTCCAAGGGTGAAGAGCTATTTACTGGGGTTGTACC
CATTTTGGTAGAACTGGACGGAGATGTAAACGGACATAAATTCTCTGTTAGAGGTGAGGGCGAAGGCGAT
GCCACCAATGGTAAATTGACTCTGAAGTTTATATGCACTACGGGTAAATTACCTGTTCCTTGGCCAACCC
TAGTAACAACTTTGACATATGGTGTTCAATGTTTCTCAAGATACCCAGACCATATGAAAAGGCATGATTT
CTTTAAAAGTGCTATGCCAGAAGGCTACGTGCAAGAGAGAACTATCTCCTTTAAGGATGACGGTACGTAT
AAAACACGAGCAGAAGTGAAATTCGAAGGGGATACACTAGTTAATCGCATCGAATTAAAGGGTATAGACT
TTAAGGAAGATGGTAATATTCTCGGCCATAAACTTGAGTATAATTTCAACTCGCATAATGTGTACATTAC
AGCTGACAAACAAAAGAACGGAATTAAAGCGAATTTTAAAATCAGGCACAACGTCGAAGATGGGTCTGTT
CAACTTGCCGATCATTATCAGCAAAACACCCCTATTGGTGATGGTCCAGTCTTGTTACCCGATAATCACT
ACTTAAGCACACAGTCTAGATTGTCAAAAGATCCGAATGAAAAGCGTGATCACATGGTTTTATTGGAATT
TGTCACCGCTGCAGGAATAACTCACCGAATGGACGAGCTTTATAAGGGAGGCGCAAGAGACCGGGCCCGT
CGACTGCAGAGGCCTGCATGCAAGCTTGGCGTAATCATGGTCATAGCTGTTTCCTGTGTGAAATTGTTAT
CCGCTCACAATTCCACACAACATACGAGCCGGAAGCATAAAGTGTAAAGCCTGGGGTGCCTAATGAGTGA
GCTAACTCACATTAATTGCGTTGCGCTCACTGCCCGCTTTCCAGTCGGGAAACCTGTCGTGCCAGCTGCA
TTAATGAATCGGCCAACGCGCGGGGAGAGGCGGTTTGCGTATTGGGCGCTCTTCCGCTTCCTCGCTCACT
GACTCGCTGCGCTCGGTCGTTCGGCTGCGGCGAGCGGTATCAGCTCACTCAAAGGCGGTAATACGGTTAT
CCACAGAATCAGGGGATAACGCAGGAAAGAACATGTGAGCAAAAGGCCAGCAAAAGGCCAGGAACCGTAA
AAAGGCCGCGTTGCTGGCGTTTTTCCATAGGCTCCGCCCCCCTGACGAGCATCACAAAAATCGACGCTCA
AGTCAGAGGTGGCGAAACCCGACAGGACTATAAAGATACCAGGCGTTTCCCCCTGGAAGCTCCCTCGTGC
GCTCTCCTGTTCCGACCCTGCCGCTTACCGGATACCTGTCCGCCTTTCTCCCTTCGGGAAGCGTGGCGCT
TTCTCATAGCTCACGCTGTAGGTATCTCAGTTCGGTGTAGGTCGTTCGCTCCAAGCTGGGCTGTGTGCAC
GAACCCCCCGTTCAGCCCGACCGCTGCGCCTTATCCGGTAACTATCGTCTTGAGTCCAACCCGGTAAGAC
ACGACTTATCGCCACTGGCAGCAGCCACTGGTAACAGGATTAGCAGAGCGAGGTATGTAGGCGGTGCTAC
AGAGTTCTTGAAGTGGTGGCCTAACTACGGCTACACTAGAAGAACAGTATTTGGTATCTGCGCTCTGCTG
AAGCCAGTTACCTTCGGAAAAAGAGTTGGTAGCTCTTGATCCGGCAAACAAACCACCGCTGGTAGCGGTG
GTTTTTTTGTTTGCAAGCAGCAGATTACGCGCAGAAAAAAAGGATCTCAAGAAGATCCTTTGATCTTTTC
TACGGGGTCTGACGCTCAGTGGAACGAAAACTCACGTTAAGGGATTTTGGTCATGAGATTATCAAAAAGG
ATCTTCACCTAGATCCTTTTAAATTAAAAATGAAGTTTTAAATCAATCTAAAGTATATATGAGTAAACTT
GGTCTGACAGTTACCAATGCTTAATCAGTGAGGCACCTATCTCAGCGATCTGTCTATTTCGTTCATCCAT
AGTTGCCTGACTCCCCGTCGTGTAGATAACTACGATACGGGAGGGCTTACCATCTGGCCCCAGTGCTGCA
ATGATACCGCGAAACCCACGCTCACCGGCTCCAGATTTATCAGCAATAAACCAGCCAGCCGGAAGGGCCG
AGCGCAGAAGTGGTCCTGCAACTTTATCCGCCTCCATCCAGTCTATTAATTGTTGCCGGGAAGCTAGAGT
AAGTAGTTCGCCAGTTAATAGTTTGCGCAACGTTGTTGCCATTGCTACAGGCATCGTGGTGTCACGCTCG
TCGTTTGGTATGGCTTCATTCAGCTCCGGTTCCCAACGATCAAGGCGAGTTACATGATCCCCCATGTTGT
GCAAAAAAGCGGTTAGCTCCTTCGGTCCTCCGATCGTTGTCAGAAGTAAGTTGGCCGCAGTGTTATCACT
CATGGTTATGGCAGCACTGCATAATTCTCTTACTGTCATGCCATCCGTAAGATGCTTTTCTGTGACTGGT
GAGTACTCAACCAAGTCATTCTGAGAATAGTGTATGCGGCGACCGAGTTGCTCTTGCCCGGCGTCAATAC
GGGATAATACCGCGCCACATAGCAGAACTTTAAAAGTGCTCATCATTGGAAAACGTTCTTCGGGGCGAAA
ACTCTCAAGGATCTTACCGCTGTTGAGATCCAGTTCGATGTAACCCACTCGTGCACCCAACTGATCTTCA
GCATCTTTTACTTTCACCAGCGTTTCTGGGTGAGCAAAAACAGGAAGGCAAAATGCCGCAAAAAAGGGAA
TAAGGGCGACACGGAAATGTTGAATACTCATACTCTTCCTTTTTCAATATTATTGAAGCATTTATCAGGG
TTATTGTCTCATGAGCGGATACATATTTGAATGTATTTAGAAAAATAAACAAATAGGGGTTCCGCGCACA
TTTCCCCGAAAAGTGCCACCTGACGTCTAAGAAACCATTATTATCATGACATTAACCTATAAAAATAGGC
GTATCACGAGGCCCTTTCGTC
Features (pLannotate 1.2.2; 11 found; start..end, strand, type, name):
    137..236     +  misc_feature   bom (fragment): basis of mobility region from pBR322
    242..399     -  CDS            lacZα (fragment): LacZα fragment of β-galactosidase; lacZ fragment
    453..1166    +  CDS            Superfolder GFP: Superfolder GFP is a basic (constitutively fluorescent) green fluorescent protein published in 2005, derived from Aequorea victoria. It is reported to be a very rapidly-maturing weak dimer.
   1254..1270    -  protein_bind   lac operator: The lac repressor binds to the lac operator to inhibit transcription in E. coli. This inhibition can be relieved by adding lactose or isopropyl-β-D-thiogalactopyranoside (IPTG). lac repressor encoded by lacI
   1278..1308    -  promoter       lac promoter: promoter for the E. coli lac operon
   1323..1344    -  protein_bind   CAP binding site: CAP binding activates transcription in the presence of cAMP. E. coli catabolite activator protein
   1357..1449    -  CDS            lacI (fragment): lac repressor; lacI; The lac repressor binds to the lac operator to inhibit transcription in E. coli. This inhibition can be relieved by adding lactose or isopropyl-β-D-thiogalactopyranoside (IPTG).
   1632..2220    -  rep_origin     ori: high-copy-number ColE1/pMB1/pBR322/pUC origin of replication
   2391..3251    -  CDS            AmpR: β-lactamase; bla; confers resistance to ampicillin, carbenicillin, and related antibiotics
   3252..3356    -  promoter       AmpR promoter: bla
   3451..35      +  CDS            rop (fragment) (across the origin): Rop protein, which maintains plasmids at low copy number; rop
