>Addgene plasmid #128882 | pMV3 | addgene full sequence | sequence record 254182 | Addgene NGS Result
ATGCAGCTCCCGGAGACGGTCACAGCTTGTCTGTAAGCGGATGCCGGGAGCAGACAAGCCCGTCAGGGCG
CGTCAGCGGGTGTTGGCGGGTGTCGGGGCTGGCTTAACTATGCGGCATCAGAGCAGATTGTACTGAGAGT
GCACCATATGCGGTGTGAAATACCGCACAGATGCGTAAGGAGAAAATACCGCATCAGGCGCCATTCGCCA
TTCAGGCTGCGCAACTGTTGGGAAGGGCGATCGGTGCGGGCCTCTTCGCTATTACGCCAGCTGGCGAAAG
GGGGATGTGCTGCAAGGCGATTAAGTTGGGTAACGCCAGGGTTTTCCCAGTCACGACGTTGTAAAACGAC
GGCCAGTGAATTCGAGCTCGGTACCTCGCGAATGCATCTAGATATCGGATCCCGGTCTCGGAACATGTCC
AAGGGTGAAGAGCTATTTACTGGGGTTGTACCCATTTTGGTAGAACTGGACGGAGATGTAAACGGACATA
AATTCTCTGTTAGAGGTGAGGGCGAAGGCGATGCCACCAATGGTAAATTGACTCTGAAGTTTATATGCAC
TACGGGTAAATTACCTGTTCCTTGGCCAACCCTAGTAACAACTTTGACATATGGTGTTCAATGTTTCTCA
AGATACCCAGACCATATGAAAAGGCATGATTTCTTTAAAAGTGCTATGCCAGAAGGCTACGTGCAAGAGA
GAACTATCTCCTTTAAGGATGACGGTACGTATAAAACACGAGCAGAAGTGAAATTCGAAGGGGATACACT
AGTTAATCGCATCGAATTAAAGGGTATAGACTTTAAGGAAGATGGTAATATTCTCGGCCATAAACTTGAG
TATAATTTCAACTCGCATAATGTGTACATTACAGCTGACAAACAAAAGAACGGAATTAAAGCGAATTTTA
AAATCAGGCACAACGTCGAAGATGGGTCTGTTCAACTTGCCGATCATTATCAGCAAAACACCCCTATTGG
TGATGGTCCAGTCTTGTTACCCGATAATCACTACTTAAGCACACAGTCTAGATTGTCAAAAGATCCGAAT
GAAAAGCGTGATCACATGGTTTTATTGGAATTTGTCACCGCTGCAGGAATAACTCACGGAATGGACGAGC
TTTATAAGGGAGGCGCAAGAGACCGGGCCCGTCGACTGCAGAGGCCTGCATGCAAGCTTGGCGTAATCAT
GGTCATAGCTGTTTCCTGTGTGAAATTGTTATCCGCTCACAATTCCACACAACATACGAGCCGGAAGCAT
AAAGTGTAAAGCCTGGGGTGCCTAATGAGTGAGCTAACTCACATTAATTGCGTTGCGCTCACTGCCCGCT
TTCCAGTCGGGAAACCTGTCGTGCCAGCTGCATTAATGAATCGGCCAACGCGCGGGGAGAGGCGGTTTGC
GTATTGGGCGCTCTTCCGCTTCCTCGCTCACTGACTCGCTGCGCTCGGTCGTTCGGCTGCGGCGAGCGGT
ATCAGCTCACTCAAAGGCGGTAATACGGTTATCCACAGAATCAGGGGATAACGCAGGAAAGAACATGTGA
GCAAAAGGCCAGCAAAAGGCCAGGAACCGTAAAAAGGCCGCGTTGCTGGCGTTTTTCCATAGGCTCCGCC
CCCCTGACGAGCATCACAAAAATCGACGCTCAAGTCAGAGGTGGCGAAACCCGACAGGACTATAAAGATA
CCAGGCGTTTCCCCCTGGAAGCTCCCTCGTGCGCTCTCCTGTTCCGACCCTGCCGCTTACCGGATACCTG
TCCGCCTTTCTCCCTTCGGGAAGCGTGGCGCTTTCTCATAGCTCACGCTGTAGGTATCTCAGTTCGGTGT
AGGTCGTTCGCTCCAAGCTGGGCTGTGTGCACGAACCCCCCGTTCAGCCCGACCGCTGCGCCTTATCCGG
TAACTATCGTCTTGAGTCCAACCCGGTAAGACACGACTTATCGCCACTGGCAGCAGCCACTGGTAACAGG
ATTAGCAGAGCGAGGTATGTAGGCGGTGCTACAGAGTTCTTGAAGTGGTGGCCTAACTACGGCTACACTA
GAAGAACAGTATTTGGTATCTGCGCTCTGCTGAAGCCAGTTACCTTCGGAAAAAGAGTTGGTAGCTCTTG
ATCCGGCAAACAAACCACCGCTGGTAGCGGTGGTTTTTTTGTTTGCAAGCAGCAGATTACGCGCAGAAAA
AAAGGATCTCAAGAAGATCCTTTGATCTTTTCTACGGGGTCTGACGCTCAGTGGAACGAAAACTCACGTT
AAGGGATTTTGGTCATGAGATTATCAAAAAGGATCTTCACCTAGATCCTTTTAAATTAAAAATGAAGTTT
TAAATCAATCTAAAGTATATATGAGTAAACTTGGTCTGACAGTTACCAATGCTTAATCAGTGAGGCACCT
ATCTCAGCGATCTGTCTATTTCGTTCATCCATAGTTGCCTGACTCCCCGTCGTGTAGATAACTACGATAC
GGGAGGGCTTACCATCTGGCCCCAGTGCTGCAATGATACCGCGAGATCCACGCTCACCGGCTCCAGATTT
ATCAGCAATAAACCAGCCAGCCGGAAGGGCCGAGCGCAGAAGTGGTCCTGCAACTTTATCCGCCTCCATC
CAGTCTATTAATTGTTGCCGGGAAGCTAGAGTAAGTAGTTCGCCAGTTAATAGTTTGCGCAACGTTGTTG
CCATTGCTACAGGCATCGTGGTGTCACGCTCGTCGTTTGGTATGGCTTCATTCAGCTCCGGTTCCCAACG
ATCAAGGCGAGTTACATGATCCCCCATGTTGTGCAAAAAAGCGGTTAGCTCCTTCGGTCCTCCGATCGTT
GTCAGAAGTAAGTTGGCCGCAGTGTTATCACTCATGGTTATGGCAGCACTGCATAATTCTCTTACTGTCA
TGCCATCCGTAAGATGCTTTTCTGTGACTGGTGAGTACTCAACCAAGTCATTCTGAGAATAGTGTATGCG
GCGACCGAGTTGCTCTTGCCCGGCGTCAATACGGGATAATACCGCGCCACATAGCAGAACTTTAAAAGTG
CTCATCATTGGAAAACGTTCTTCGGGGCGAAAACTCTCAAGGATCTTACCGCTGTTGAGATCCAGTTCGA
TGTAACCCACTCGTGCACCCAACTGATCTTCAGCATCTTTTACTTTCACCAGCGTTTCTGGGTGAGCAAA
AACAGGAAGGCAAAATGCCGCAAAAAAGGGAATAAGGGCGACACGGAAATGTTGAATACTCATACTCTTC
CTTTTTCAATATTATTGAAGCATTTATCAGGGTTATTGTCTCATGAGCGGATACATATTTGAATGTATTT
AGAAAAATAAACAAATAGGGGTTCCGCGCACATTTCCCCGAAAAGTGCCACCTGACGTCTAAGAAACCAT
TATTATCATGACATTAACCTATAAAAATAGGCGTATCACGAGGCCCTTTCGTCTCGCGCGTTTCGGTGAT
GACGGTGAAAACCTCTGACAC
Features (pLannotate 1.2.2; 11 found; start..end, strand, type, name):
     99..198     +  misc_feature   bom (fragment): basis of mobility region from pBR322
    204..361     -  CDS            lacZα (fragment): LacZα fragment of β-galactosidase; lacZ fragment
    415..1128    +  CDS            Superfolder GFP: Superfolder GFP is a basic (constitutively fluorescent) green fluorescent protein published in 2005, derived from Aequorea victoria. It is reported to be a very rapidly-maturing weak dimer.
   1216..1232    -  protein_bind   lac operator: The lac repressor binds to the lac operator to inhibit transcription in E. coli. This inhibition can be relieved by adding lactose or isopropyl-β-D-thiogalactopyranoside (IPTG). lac repressor encoded by lacI
   1240..1270    -  promoter       lac promoter: promoter for the E. coli lac operon
   1285..1306    -  protein_bind   CAP binding site: CAP binding activates transcription in the presence of cAMP. E. coli catabolite activator protein
   1319..1411    -  CDS            lacI (fragment): lac repressor; lacI; The lac repressor binds to the lac operator to inhibit transcription in E. coli. This inhibition can be relieved by adding lactose or isopropyl-β-D-thiogalactopyranoside (IPTG).
   1594..2182    -  rep_origin     ori: high-copy-number ColE1/pMB1/pBR322/pUC origin of replication
   2353..3213    -  CDS            AmpR: β-lactamase; bla; confers resistance to ampicillin, carbenicillin, and related antibiotics
   3214..3318    -  promoter       AmpR promoter: bla
   3413..3448    +  CDS            rop (fragment): Rop protein, which maintains plasmids at low copy number; rop
