[The description below was written by a language model from this plasmid's Addgene catalogue record and pLannotate feature annotations shown in this document.]
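Description:
pMV3 is a small (about 3.45 kb) part-donor plasmid from the COSPLAY toolbox, a modular system for combinatorial assembly of yeast expression plasmids. It is built on pUC57BsaI, a pUC-type cloning backbone, and is maintained in E. coli through a high-copy ColE1/pUC origin with ampicillin selection provided by the β-lactamase gene and its native promoter. The annotation also picks up backbone remnants typical of pUC/pBR322-derived vectors: fragments of bom, rop and lacI, plus a lacZα fragment with the lac promoter, lac operator and CAP binding site. No yeast origin, yeast selectable marker, yeast promoter or terminator is annotated. Although it is catalogued under yeast expression, the plasmid therefore appears to be a storage vector for one module rather than an expression construct in its own right.

The payload is superfolder GFP, a rapidly maturing, constitutively fluorescent derivative of Aequorea victoria GFP, recorded as a 727 bp synthetic insert that serves as the "position 3" module of the toolbox. It was introduced by MEGAWHOP whole-plasmid cloning and is flanked by defined four-nucleotide sequences. Given the backbone's name, these presumably act as overhangs exposed by BsaI digestion, directing the module into its designated slot during a Golden Gate-style assembly, although the record does not spell out this mechanism. The sfGFP coding sequence lies between the lacZα fragment and the lac promoter in the opposite orientation to both, so it is not set up for lac-driven expression in bacteria. The depositor and repository sequences are the same length and carry identical features, differing only in their numbering start point. The typical use is to supply an sfGFP reporter or fusion tag when assembling multi-part yeast expression plasmids.
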