Addgene plasmid #128882: pMV3
Purpose: Position 3 module- sfGFP
Depositing lab: Gilles Charvin. Depositing organization: Institut de Genetique et de Biologie Moleculaire et Cellulaire (IGBMC). Publication: COSPLAY: An expandable toolbox for combinatorial and swift generation of expression plasmids in yeast. Goulev Y, Matifas A, Heyer V, Reina-San-Martin B, Charvin G. PLoS One. 2019 Aug 28;14(8):e0220694. doi: 10.1371/journal.pone.0220694. eCollection 2019. PubMed 31461461.
Backbone
  Vector backbone: pUC57BsaI
  Backbone size w/o insert (bp): 2724
  Total vector size (bp): 3451
  Modifications to backbone: Insertion of GAAC-sfGFP-CGCA by MEGAWHOP
  Vector type: Yeast Expression, Synthetic Biology
Growth in bacteria
  Bacterial resistance: Ampicillin, 100 μg/mL
  Growth temperature: 37°C
  Growth strain: DH5alpha
  Copy number: Unknown
Gene/Insert
  Gene/Insert name: sfGFP (alt name: superfolder GFP)
  Species: Synthetic
  Insert size (bp): 727
Terms and licenses: Academic/Nonprofit Terms; Industry Terms: Not Available to Industry
Depositor comments: Please visit https://www.biorxiv.org/content/10.1101/630277v1 for BioRxiv preprint.
How to cite: pMV3 was a gift from Gilles Charvin (Addgene plasmid # 128882 ; http://n2t.net/addgene:128882 ; RRID:Addgene_128882)
